>Addgene plasmid #66274 | EDNRB-Tango | depositor partial sequence | sequence record 113161 | empty Tango
GACGGATCGGGAGATCTCCCGATCCCCTATGGTGCACTCTCAGTACAATCTGCTCTGATGCCGCATAGTT
AAGCCAGTATCTGCTCCCTGCTTGTGTGTTGGAGGTCGCTGAGTAGTGCGCGAGCAAAATTTAAGCTACA
ACAAGGCAAGGCTTGACCGACAATTGCATGAAGAATCTGCTTAGGGTTAGGCGTTTTGCGCTGCTTCGCG
ATGTACGGGCCAGATATACGCGTTGACATTGATTATTGACTAGTTATTAATAGTAATCAATTACGGGGTC
ATTAGTTCATAGCCCATATATGGAGTTCCGCGTTACATAACTTACGGTAAATGGCCCGCCTGGCTGACCG
CCCAACGACCCCCGCCCATTGACGTCAATAATGACGTATGTTCCCATAGTAACGCCAATAGGGACTTTCC
ATTGACGTCAATGGGTGGAGTATTTACGGTAAACTGCCCACTTGGCAGTACATCAAGTGTATCATATGCC
AAGTACGCCCCCTATTGACGTCAATGACGGTAAATGGCCCGCCTGGCATTATGCCCAGTACATGACCTTA
TGGGACTTTCCTACTTGGCAGTACATCTACGTATTAGTCATCGCTATTACCATGGTGATGCGGTTTTGGC
AGTACATCAATGGGCGTGGATAGCGGTTTGACTCACGGGGATTTCCAAGTCTCCACCCCATTGACGTCAA
TGGGAGTTTGTTTTGGCACCAAAATCAACGGGACTTTCCAAAATGTCGTAACAACTCCGCCCCATTGACG
CAAATGGGCGGTAGGCGTGTACGGTGGGAGGTCTATATAAGCAGAGCTCTCTGGCTAACTAGAGAACCCA
CTGCTTACTGGCTTATCGAAATTAATACGACTCACTATAGGGAGACCCAAGCTGGCTAGCGTTTAAACTT
AAGCTTGGTACCGAGCTCGGATCCACTAGTCCAGTGTGGTGGAATTCTGCAGATATCCAGCACAGTGGCG
GCCGCGCCACCATGAAGACGATCATCGCCCTGAGCTACATCTTCTGCCTGGTATTCGCCGACTACAAGGA
CGATGATGACGCCAGCATCGATACCGGTGGACGCACCCCACCCAGCCTGGGTCCCCAAGATGAGTCCTGC
ACCACCGCCAGCTCCTCCCTGGCCAAGGACACTTCATCGACCGGTGAGAACCTGTACTTCCAGCTAAGAT
TAGATAAAAGTAAAGTGATTAACAGCGCATTAGAGCTGCTTAATGAGGTCGGAATCGAAGGTTTAACAAC
CCGTAAACTCGCCCAGAAGCTAGGTGTAGAGCAGCCTACATTGTATTGGCATGTAAAAAATAAGCGGGCT
TTGCTCGACGCCTTAGCCATTGAGATGTTAGATAGGCACCATACTCACTTTTGCCCTTTAGAAGGGGAAA
GCTGGCAAGATTTTTTACGTAATAACGCTAAAAGTTTTAGATGTGCTTTACTAAGTCATCGCGATGGAGC
AAAAGTACATTTAGGTACACGGCCTACAGAAAAACAGTATGAAACTCTCGAAAATCAATTAGCCTTTTTA
TGCCAACAAGGTTTTTCACTAGAGAATGCATTATATGCACTCAGCGCTGTGGGGCATTTTACTTTAGGTT
GCGTATTGGAAGATCAAGAGCATCAAGTCGCTAAAGAAGAAAGGGAAACACCTACTACTGATAGTATGCC
GCCATTATTACGACAAGCTATCGAATTATTTGATCACCAAGGTGCAGAGCCAGCCTTCTTATTCGGCCTT
GAATTGATCATATGCGGATTAGAAAAACAACTTAAATGTGAAAGTGGGTCCGCGTACAGCCGCGCGCGTA
CGAAAAACAATTACGGGTCTACCATCGAGGGCCTGCTCGATCTCCCGGACGACGACGCCCCCGAAGAGGC
GGGGCTGGCGGCTCCGCGCCTGTCCTTTCTCCCCGCGGGACACACGCGCAGACTGTCGACGGCCCCCCCG
ACCGATGTCAGCCTGGGGGACGAGCTCCACTTAGACGGCGAGGACGTGGCGATGGCGCATGCCGACGCGC
TAGACGATTTCGATCTGGACATGTTGGGGGACGGGGATTCCCCGGGTCCGGGATTTACCCCCCACGACTC
CGCCCCCTACGGCGCTCTGGATATGGCCGACTTCGAGTTTGAGCAGATGTTTACCGATGCCCTTGGAATT
GACGAGTACGGTGGGTAGCTCGAGTCTAGAGGGCCCGTTTAAACCCGCTGATCAGCCTCGACTGTGCCTT
CTAGTTGCCAGCCATCTGTTGTTTGCCCCTCCCCCGTGCCTTCCTTGACCCTGGAAGGTGCCACTCCCAC
TGTCCTTTCCTAATAAAATGAGGAAATTGCATCGCATTGTCTGAGTAGGTGTCATTCTATTCTGGGGGGT
GGGGTGGGGCAGGACAGCAAGGGGGAGGATTGGGAAGACAATAGCAGGCATGCTGGGGATGCGGTGGGCT
CTATGGCTTCTGAGGCGGAAAGAACCAGCTGGGGCTCTAGGGGGTATCCCC
[124 nt withheld, positions 2502-2625]
C
[91 nt withheld, positions 2627-2717]
A
[49 nt withheld, positions 2719-2767]
CCTTTGACGTTGGAGTCCACGTTCTTT
[37 nt withheld, positions 2795-2831]
ACCCTATCTCGGTCTATTCTTTTGATTTATAAGGGATTTTGCCGATTTCGGCCTATTGGTTAAAAAATGA
GCTGATTTAACAAAAATTTAACGCGAATTAATTCTGTGGAATGTGTGTCAGTTAGGGTGTGGAAAGTCCC
CAGGCTCCCCAGCAGGCAGAAGTATGCAAAGCATGCATCTCAATTAGTCAGCAACCAGGTGTGGAAAGTC
CCCAGGCTCCCCAGCAGGCAGAAGTATGCAAAGCATGCATCTCAATTAGTCAGCAACCATAGTCCCGCCC
CTAACTCCGCCCATCCCGCCCCTAACTCCGCCCAGTTCCGCCCATTCTCCGCCCCATGGCTGACTAATTT
TTTTTATTTATGCAGAGGCCGAGGCCGCCTCTGCCTCTGAGCTATTCCAGAAGTAGTGAGGAGGCTTTTT
TGGAGGCCTAGGCTTTTGCAAAAAGCTCCCGGGAGCTTGTATATCCATTTTCGGATCTGATCAAGAGACA
GGATGAGGATCGTTTCGCATGATTGAACAAGATGGATTGCACGCAGGTTCTCCGGCCGCTTGGGTGGAGA
GGCTATTCGGCTATGACTGGGCACAACAGACAATCGGCTGCTCTGATGCCGCCGTGTTCCGGCTGTCAGC
GCAGGGGCGCCCGGTTCTTTTTGTCAAGACCGACCTGTCCGGTGCCCTGAATGAACTGCAGGACGAGGCA
GCGCGGCTATCGTGGCTGGCCACGACGGGCGTTCCTTGCGCAGCTGTGCTCGACGTTGTCACTGAAGCGG
GAAGGGACTGGCTGCTATTGGGCGAAGTGCCGGGGCAGGATCTCCTGTCATCTCACCTTGCTCCTGCCGA
GAAAGTATCCATCATGGCTGATGCAATGCGGCGGCTGCATACGCTTGATCCGGCTACCTGCCCATTCGAC
CACCAAGCGAAACATCGCATCGAGCGAGCACGTACTCGGATGGAAGCCGGTCTTGTCGATCAGGATGATC
TGGACGAAGAGCATCAGGGGCTCGCGCCAGCCGAACTGTTCGCCAGGCTCAAGGCGCGCATGCCCGACGG
CGAGGATCTCGTCGTGACCCATGGCGATGCCTGCTTGCCGAATATCATGGTGGAAAATGGCCGCTTTTCT
GGATTCATCGACTGTGGCCGGCTGGGTGTGGCGGACCGCTATCAGGACATAGCGTTGGCTACCCGTGATA
TTGCTGAAGAGCTTGGCGGCGAATGGGCTGACCGCTTCCTCGTGCTTTACGGTATCGCCGCTCCCGATTC
GCAGCGCATCGCCTTCTATCGCCTTCTTGACGAGTTCTTCTGAGCGGGACTCTGGGGTTCGAAATGACCG
ACCAAGCGACGCCCAACCTGCCATCACGAGATTTCGATTCCACCGCCGCCTTCTATGAAAGGTTGGGCTT
CGGAATCGTTTTCCGGGACGCCGGCTGGATGATCCTCCAGCGCGGGGATCTCATGCTGGAGTTCTTCGCC
CACCCCAACTTGTTTATTGCAGCTTATAATGGTTACAAATAAAGCAATAGCATCACAAATTTCACAAATA
AAGCATTTTTTTCACTGCATTCTAGTTGTGGTTTGTCCAAACTCATCAATGTATCTTATCATGTCTGTAT
ACCGTCGACCTCTAGCTAGAGCTTGGCGTAATCATGGTCATAGCTGTTTCCTGTGTGAAATTGTTATCCG
CTCACAATTCCACACAACATACGAGCCGGAAGCATAAAGTGTAAAGCCTGGGGTGCCTAATGAGTGAGCT
AACTCACATTAATTGCGTTGCGCTCACTGCCCGCTTTCCAGTCGGGAAACCTGTCGTGCCAGCTGCATTA
ATGAATCGGCCAACGCGCGGGGAGAGGCGGTTTGCGTATTGGGCGCTCTTCCGCTTCCTCGCTCACTGAC
TCGCTGCGCTCGGTCGTTCGGCTGCGGCGAGCGGTATCAGCTCACTCAAAGGCGGTAATACGGTTATCCA
CAGAATCAGGGGATAACGCAGGAAAGAACATGTGAGCAAAAGGCCAGCAAAAGGCCAGGAACCGTAAAAA
GGCCGCGTTGCTGGCGTTTTTCCATAGGCTCCGCCCCCCTGACGAGCATCACAAAAATCGACGCTCAAGT
CAGAGGTGGCGAAACCCGACAGGACTATAAAGATACCAGGCGTTTCCCCCTGGAAGCTCCCTCGTGCGCT
CTCCTGTTCCGACCCTGCCGCTTACCGGATACCTGTCCGCCTTTCTCCCTTCGGGAAGCGTGGCGCTTTC
TCATAGCTCACGCTGTAGGTATCTCAGTTCGGTGTAGGTCGTTCGCTCCAAGCTGGGCTGTGTGCACGAA
CCCCCCGTTCAGCCCGACCGCTGCGCCTTATCCGGTAACTATCGTCTTGAGTCCAACCCGGTAAGACACG
ACTTATCGCCACTGGCAGCAGCCACTGGTAACAGGATTAGCAGAGCGAGGTATGTAGGCGGTGCTACAGA
GTTCTTGAAGTGGTGGCCTAACTACGGCTACACTAGAAGAACAGTATTTGGTATCTGCGCTCTGCTGAAG
CCAGTTACCTTCGGAAAAAGAGTTGGTAGCTCTTGATCCGGCAAACAAACCACCGCTGGTAGCGGTTTTT
TTGTTTGCAAGCAGCAGATTACGCGCAGAAAAAAAGGATCTCAAGAAGATCCTTTGATCTTTTCTACGGG
GTCTGACGCTCAGTGGAACGAAAACTCACGTTAAGGGATTTTGGTCATGAGATTATCAAAAAGGATCTTC
ACCTAGATCCTTTTAAATTAAAAATGAAGTTTTAAATCAATCTAAAGTATATATGAGTAAACTTGGTCTG
ACAGTTACCAATGCTTAATCAGTGAGGCACCTATCTCAGCGATCTGTCTATTTCGTTCATCCATAGTTGC
CTGACTCCCCGTCGTGTAGATAACTACGATACGGGAGGGCTTACCATCTGGCCCCAGTGCTGCAATGATA
CCGCGAGACCCACGCTCACCGGCTCCAGATTTATCAGCAATAAACCAGCCAGCCGGAAGGGCCGAGCGCA
GAAGTGGTCCTGCAACTTTATCCGCCTCCATCCAGTCTATTAATTGTTGCCGGGAAGCTAGAGTAAGTAG
TTCGCCAGTTAATAGTTTGCGCAACGTTGTTGCCATTGCTACAGGCATCGTGGTGTCACGCTCGTCGTTT
GGTATGGCTTCATTCAGCTCCGGTTCCCAACGATCAAGGCGAGTTACATGATCCCCCATGTTGTGCAAAA
AAGCGGTTAGCTCCTTCGGTCCTCCGATCGTTGTCAGAAGTAAGTTGGCCGCAGTGTTATCACTCATGGT
TATGGCAGCACTGCATAATTCTCTTACTGTCATGCCATCCGTAAGATGCTTTTCTGTGACTGGTGAGTAC
TCAACCAAGTCATTCTGAGAATAGTGTATGCGGCGACCGAGTTGCTCTTGCCCGGCGTCAATACGGGATA
ATACCGCGCCACATAGCAGAACTTTAAAAGTGCTCATCATTGGAAAACGTTCTTCGGGGCGAAAACTCTC
AAGGATCTTACCGCTGTTGAGATCCAGTTCGATGTAACCCACTCGTGCACCCAACTGATCTTCAGCATCT
TTTACTTTCACCAGCGTTTCTGGGTGAGCAAAAACAGGAAGGCAAAATGCCGCAAAAAAGGGAATAAGGG
CGACACGGAAATGTTGAATACTCATACTCTTCCTTTTTCAATATTATTGAAGCATTTATCAGGGTTATTG
TCTCATGAGCGGATACATATTTGAATGTATTTAGAAAAATAAACAAATAGGGGTTCCGCGCACATTTCCC
CGAAAAGTGCCACCTGACGTC
