>Addgene plasmid #66274 | EDNRB-Tango | depositor partial sequence | sequence record 113162 | EDNRB
ATGAACAAGTCTACCTGCCTGATGGCGGCTGAGACTCCGTCCAAACGGTGGAGACTTCATTGCCTCGCAT
TTTCACAGCGGTTTGTCAGGGCGGGTCCAGCATGCTCTTCAAGAGAAGCCTGTTCTAGCCCACGGGCGGG
ATGGAACCCTGCCGGCTTTAGACTGCCGGGCCGGTGGTCCCCATTCGTGGCCTTGCACCTCGTCTGTCAA
ATAAGAGAGGCTCTTAAGCTTAGAAGCGGTCATAGGACGCCTAGTGGAGCTGGCTCTTCAATGCAGCCGC
CACCTAGTCTCTGCGGCCGAGCTTTGGTAGCTCTCGTTTTGGCTTGCGGTCTGAGTCGCATATGGGGCGA
AGAAAGAGGTTTTCCACCCGACCGCGCTACACCCTTGCTGCAGACTGCTGAGATAATGACCCCTCCCACC
AAAACACTTTGGCCCAAGGGATCTAACGCATCATTGGCTAGGTCTCTGGCTCCCGCCGAAGTACCAAAAG
GCGATAGAACAGCCGGCAGCCCACCAAGAACTATTTCCCCCCCGCCCTGTCAGGGACCTATAGAGATCAA
AGAGACCTTCAAGTATATAAACACCGTAGTGTCTTGCCTGGTCTTTGTACTGGGCATAATAGGAAACTCC
ACGTTGCTCAGAATCATATACAAAAATAAGTGCATGCGCAACGGACCCAACATCCTGATCGCCAGTCTGG
CGCTGGGCGATCTCCTGCATATCGTCATCGACATTCCTATCAATGTGTACAAGCTCCTTGCCGAGGACTG
GCCCTTTGGCGCAGAAATGTGCAAACTGGTTCCCTTCATCCAGAAGGCCTCCGTGGGGATCACAGTGCTG
TCCCTCTGCGCCCTGTCCATTGATAGATACCGAGCTGTTGCCAGCTGGTCACGCATCAAGGGGATCGGTG
TTCCCAAGTGGACTGCCGTTGAGATCGTGCTCATCTGGGTGGTGAGTGTCGTTCTCGCTGTGCCTGAGGC
CATCGGGTTTGATATAATCACAATGGACTACAAGGGATCTTACCTCCGGATCTGTCTCCTGCACCCTGTG
CAAAAGACAGCGTTCATGCAGTTCTATAAGACTGCTAAAGATTGGTGGCTCTTCTCTTTTTACTTCTGCC
TCCCATTGGCAATAACTGCTTTCTTCTACACCCTTATGACTTGCGAGATGCTTCGGAAAAAATCCGGTAT
GCAGATTGCTCTCAATGACCACCTGAAACAACGACGGGAGGTGGCTAAGACCGTGTTTTGCTTGGTCCTG
GTCTTTGCTCTCTGTTGGCTGCCTCTGCACCTTTCCAGAATCCTCAAGCTGACTCTGTACAATCAGAATG
ATCCTAACAGATGCGAGCTGCTCAGCTTCCTCCTCGTGCTCGATTATATCGGCATTAACATGGCCTCCCT
GAACAGTTGTATTAATCCCATTGCACTCTATCTCGTGAGCAAGAGATTTAAGAATTGCTTCAAGAGCTGT
CTGTGCTGTTGGTGCCAATCTTTTGAAGAGAAGCAGAGTTTGGAGGAAAAACAGAGCTGTCTGAAGTTCA
AAGCAAATGACCACGGCTATGATAACTTTCGGTCCTCCAATAAATACTCATCTAGC
