>Addgene plasmid #66274 | EDNRB-Tango | addgene partial sequence | sequence record 117052 | CMV-F 5'-CGCAAATGGGCGGTAGGCGTG-3'
TCTCTGGCTAACTAGAGAACCCACTGCTTACTGGCTTATCGAAATTAATACGACTCACTATAGGGAGACC
CAAGCTGGCTAGCGTTTAAACTTAAGCTTGGTACCGAGCTCGGATCCACTAGTCCAGTGTGGTGGAATTC
TGCAGATATCCAGCACAGTGGCGGCCGCGCCACCATGAAGACGATCATCGCCCTGAGCTACATCTTCTGC
CTGGTATTCGCCGACTACAAGGACGATGATGACGCCAGCATCGATATGAACAAGTCTACCTGCCTGATGG
CGGCTGAGACTCCGTCCAAACGGTGGAGACTTCATTGCCTCGCATTTTCACAGCGGTTTGTCAGGGCGGG
TCCAGCATGCTCTTCAAGAGAAGCCTGTTCTAGCCCACGGGCGGGATGGAACCCTGCCGGCTTTAGACTG
CCGGGCCGGTGGTCCCCATTCGTGGCCTTGCACCTCGTCTGTCAAATAAGAGAGGCTCTTAAGCTTAGAA
GCGGTCATAGGACGCCTAGTGGAGCTGGCTCTTCAATGCAGCCGCCACCTAGTCTCTGCGGCCGAGCTTT
GGTAGCTCTCGTTTTGGCTTGCGGTCTGAGTCGCATATGGGGCGAAGAAAGAGGTTTTCCACCCGACCGC
GCTACACCCTTGCTGCAGACTGCTGAGATAATGACCCCTCCCACCAAAACACTTTGGCCCAAGGGATCTA
ACGCATCATTGGCTAGGTCTCTGGCTCCCGCCGAAGTACCAAAAGGCGATAGAACAGCCGGCAGCCCACC
AAGAACTATTTCCCCCCCGCCCTGTCAGGGACCTATAGAGATCAAAGAGACCTTCAAGTATATAAACACC
GTAGTGTCTTGCCTGGTCTTTGTACTGGGCATAATAGGAAACTCCACGTTGCTCAGAATCATATACAAAA
ATAAGTGCATGCGCAACGGACCCAACATCCTGATCGCCAGTCTGGCGCTGGGCGATCTCCTGCATATCGT
CATCGACATTCCTATCAATGTGTACAAGCTCCTTGCCGAGGACTGGCCCTTTGGCGCAGAAATGTGCAAA
CTGGTTCCCTTCATCCAGAAGGCCTCCGTGGGGATCACAGTGCTGTCCCTCTGCGCCCTGTC
