>Addgene plasmid #66274 | EDNRB-Tango | addgene partial sequence | sequence record 117734 | Tet-R 5'-GGCGAGTTTACGGGTTGTTA-3'
CTCTAATGCGCTGTTAATCACTTTACTTTTATCTAATCTTAGCTGGAAGTACAGGTTCTCACCGGTCGAT
GAAGTGTCCTTGGCCAGGGAGGAGCTGGCGGTGGTGCAGGACTCATCTTGGGGACCCAGGCTGGGTGGGG
TGCGTCCACCGGTATCGATGCTAGATGAGTATTTATTGGAGGACCGAAAGTTATCATAGCCGTGGTCATT
TGCTTTGAACTTCAGACAGCTCTGTTTTTCCTCCAAACTCTGCTTCTCTTCAAAAGATTGGCACCAACAG
CACAGACAGCTCTTGAAGCAATTCTTAAATCTCTTGCTCACGAGATAGAGTGCAATGGGATTAATACAAC
TGTTCAGGGAGGCCATGTTAATGCCGATATAATCGAGCACGAGGAGGAAGCTGAGCAGCTCGCATCTGTT
AGGATCATTCTGATTGTACAGAGTCAGCTTGAGGATTCTGGAAAGGTGCAGAGGCAGCCAACAGAGAGCA
AAGACCAGGACCAAGCAAAACACGGTCTTAGCCACCTCCCGTCGTTGTTTCAGGTGGTCATTGAGAGCAA
TCTGCATACCGGATTTTTTCCGAAGCATCTCGCAAGTCATAAGGGTGTAGAAGAAAGCAGTTATTGCCAA
TGGGAGGCAGAAGTAAAAAGAGAAGAGCCACCAATCTTTAGCAGTCTTATAGAACTGCATGAACGCTGTC
TTTTGCACAGGGTGCAGGAGACAGATCCGGAGGTAAGATCCCTTGTAGTCCATTGTGATTATATCAAACC
CGATGGCCTCAGGCACAGCGAGAACGACACTCACCACCCAGATGAGCACGATCTCAACGGCAGTCCACTT
GGGAACACCGATCCCCTTGATGCGTGACCAGCTGGCAACAGCTCGGTATCTATCAATGGACAGGGCGCAG
AGGGACAGCACTGTGATCCCCACGGAGGCCTTCTGGATGAAGGGAACCAGTTTGCACATTTCTGCGCCAA
AGGGCCAGTCCTCGGCAAGGAGCTTGTACACATTGATAGGAATGTCGATGACGATATGCAGGAGATCGCC
C
