[The description below was written by a language model from this plasmid's Addgene catalogue record.]
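Description:
EDNRB-Tango is a mammalian expression plasmid from the PRESTO-Tango collection, built on an "empty Tango" backbone that derives from pcDNA3.1(+). It is propagated in E. coli as a high-copy plasmid under ampicillin selection. It also carries a neomycin resistance marker, so transfected mammalian cells can be selected with G418. The insert is the human endothelin receptor type B gene (EDNRB), about 1.6 kb, cloned into a backbone of roughly 6.6 kb and transcribed from the CMV promoter for strong constitutive expression. The backbone supplies an N-terminal FLAG tag, which allows detection of the expressed receptor.

The depositor's comments indicate that a tTA (tetracycline transactivator) sequence lies downstream of the receptor, consistent with the Tango assay design named in the record. In this kind of assay, agonist activation of the GPCR recruits arrestin. That translocation event is converted into release of the transcription factor and activation of a reporter gene, giving a transcriptional readout that does not depend on the receptor's G protein coupling. The record does not itemise the linker, protease cleavage site or other modules between the receptor and tTA, and no feature table is provided.

The receptor was inserted using NotI at the 5′ end, which is retained, and nominally XhoI at the 3′ end. The depositor cautions, however, that most vectors in this series carry an XbaI site rather than XhoI downstream of tTA, so the site actually present should be confirmed by sequencing. The plasmid is intended for parallel screening of ligands across the human GPCR repertoire and was produced under a programme that develops tools for understudied druggable proteins.
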