Addgene plasmid #66274: EDNRB-Tango
Purpose: Expression of G protein-coupled receptors for PRESTO-Tango: parallel receptorome expression and screening via transcriptional output, with transcriptional activation following arrestin translocation
Depositing lab: Bryan Roth. Publication: PRESTO-Tango as an open-source resource for interrogation of the druggable human GPCRome. Kroeze WK, Sassano MF, Huang XP, Lansu K, McCorvy JD, Giguere PM, Sciaky N, Roth BL. Nat Struct Mol Biol. 2015 May;22(5):362-9. doi: 10.1038/nsmb.3014. Epub 2015 Apr 20. PubMed 25895059.
Backbone
  Vector backbone: empty Tango
  Backbone size w/o insert (bp): 6632
  Vector type: Mammalian Expression
  Selectable markers: Neomycin (select with G418)
Growth in bacteria
  Bacterial resistance: Ampicillin, 100 μg/mL
  Growth temperature: 37°C
  Growth strain: DH5alpha
  Copy number: High Copy
Gene/Insert
  Gene/Insert name: EDNRB
  Species: H. sapiens (human)
  Insert size (bp): 1596
  Entrez Gene: EDNRB (a.k.a. ABCDS, ET-B, ET-BR, ETB, ETB1, ETBR, ETRB, HSCR, HSCR2, WS4A)
  Promoter: CMV
  Tag / fusion protein: FLAG (N terminal on backbone)
  Cloning method: Restriction Enzyme; 5′ cloning site NotI (not destroyed); 3′ cloning site XhoI (unknown if destroyed)
  Sequencing primers: 5′ CMV-F; 3′ Tet-R
Terms and licenses: Academic/Nonprofit Terms; Industry Terms: Not Available to Industry
Depositor comments: Please note: Most of the PRESTO-Tango vectors do not contain the XhoI cut site downstream of the tTA sequence and instead carry an XbaI site. If you need to perform an XhoI digest we recommend sequencing with a forward primer at the C-terminus of tTA to determine which of the two sites is present. Suggested primer: 5-gagctccacttagacggcgagg-3. Original backbone was pcDNA3.1(+). These plasmids were generated as part of the Illuminating the Druggable Genome (IDG) program sponsored by the NIH Common Fund. The goal of this program is to identify, gather, and distribute information and resources for proteins that currently are not well-studied yet belong to commonly drug-targeted protein families: protein kinases, non-olfactory G-protein coupled receptors (GPCRs), and ion channels. The IDG program is designed to develop fundamental research tools for understudied proteins, elucidate their function, and disseminate the IDG-related resources and data to the greater scientific community.
How to cite: EDNRB-Tango was a gift from Bryan Roth (Addgene plasmid # 66274 ; http://n2t.net/addgene:66274 ; RRID:Addgene_66274)
